Addgene plasmid #226123: pAM285
Purpose: Expression of cdc48 W561A/Y562A
Depositing lab: Andreas Martin. Depositing organization: University of California, Berkeley. Publication: The Ufd1 cofactor determines the linkage specificity of polyubiquitin chain engagement by the AAA+ ATPase Cdc48. Williams C, Dong KC, Arkinson C, Martin A. Mol Cell. 2023 Mar 2;83(5):759-769.e7. doi: 10.1016/j.molcel.2023.01.016. Epub 2023 Feb 2. PubMed 36736315.
Backbone
  Vector backbone: pET DUET
  Vector type: Bacterial Expression
Growth in bacteria
  Bacterial resistance: Ampicillin, 100 μg/mL
  Growth temperature: 37°C
  Growth strain: DH5alpha
  Copy number: High Copy
Gene/Insert
  Gene/Insert name: His6-3C-Cdc48 W561A/Y562A
  Species: S. cerevisiae (budding yeast)
  Mutation: W561A/Y562A
  Entrez Gene: CDC48 (a.k.a. YDL126C)
  Cloning method: Unknown
  Sequencing primers: 5′ Unknown
Terms and licenses: Academic/Nonprofit Terms; Industry Terms: Not Available to Industry
How to cite: pAM285 was a gift from Andreas Martin (Addgene plasmid # 226123 ; http://n2t.net/addgene:226123 ; RRID:Addgene_226123)
