[The description below was written by a language model from this plasmid's Addgene catalogue record and pLannotate feature annotations shown in this document.]
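Description:
pAM285 is a bacterial expression plasmid built on a pET Duet backbone for producing a mutant form of the budding yeast AAA+ ATPase Cdc48 in E. coli. It is propagated through a ColE1/pBR322-type origin and selected with ampicillin via the β-lactamase gene. The catalogue lists it as high copy, although the feature table also shows the rop gene and bom region characteristic of pBR322-derived pET vectors, which normally moderate copy number. An f1 origin is present as well, along with short tetracycline-resistance gene remnants that are non-functional backbone leftovers.

The insert, described as His6-3C-Cdc48 W561A/Y562A, sits in the first of the two Duet expression cassettes, downstream of a T7 promoter, lac operator and the T7 gene 10 ribosome binding site. The annotated CDC48 coding sequence begins somewhat after the RBS, leaving room for the N-terminal hexahistidine tag and 3C protease cleavage site named in the catalogue entry, though these are not separately annotated. The tag would allow nickel-affinity purification followed by proteolytic tag removal. The second T7 promoter/lac operator cassette appears empty, containing only vector-derived S-tag sequence ahead of the shared T7 terminator. The plasmid-borne lacI gene supplies repressor, so expression is IPTG-inducible in a host providing T7 RNA polymerase.

The W561A/Y562A substitutions replace two adjacent aromatic residues with alanine; the record does not state their functional role. The construct is linked to work on how the Ufd1 cofactor determines polyubiquitin chain linkage specificity in Cdc48 substrate engagement, and is presumably used to purify recombinant mutant protein for biochemical studies.
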