Features (pLannotate 1.2.2; 21 found; start..end, strand, type, name):
    299..317     +  promoter       T7 promoter: promoter for bacteriophage T7 RNA polymerase
    318..342     +  protein_bind   lac operator: The lac repressor binds to the lac operator to inhibit transcription in E. coli. This inhibition can be relieved by adding lactose or isopropyl-β-D-thiogalactopyranoside (IPTG). lac repressor encoded by lacI
    357..379     +  RBS            RBS: efficient ribosome binding site from bacteriophage T7 gene 10 (Olins and Rangwala, 1989)
    452..2956    +  CDS            CDC48: CDC48_YEAST - Experimental evidence at protein level: Swiss-Prot protein existence level 1. ATP-dependent chaperone which probably uses the energy provided by ATP hydrolysis to generate mechanical force to unfold substrate proteins, disassemble protein complexes, and disaggregate protein aggregates (PubMed:21454554, PubMed:31445887). By recruiting and promoting the degradation of ubiquitinated proteins, plays a role in the ubiquitin fusion degradation (UFD) pathway (PubMed:16428438). Has a role in the endoplasmic reticulum-associated degradation (ERAD) pathway which mediates the cytoplasmic el
   3031..3049    +  promoter       T7 promoter: promoter for bacteriophage T7 RNA polymerase
   3050..3074    +  protein_bind   lac operator: The lac repressor binds to the lac operator to inhibit transcription in E. coli. This inhibition can be relieved by adding lactose or isopropyl-β-D-thiogalactopyranoside (IPTG). lac repressor encoded by lacI
   3183..3224    +  CDS            S-Tag (fragment): affinity and epitope tag derived from pancreatic ribonuclease A
   3254..3271    +  CDS            SET1 (fragment): solubility-enhancement tag derived from T7 phage gene 10B
   3279..3326    +  terminator     T7 terminator: transcription terminator for bacteriophage T7 RNA polymerase
   3363..3818    +  rep_origin     f1 ori (sequence partly withheld): f1 bacteriophage origin of replication; arrow indicates direction of (+) strand synthesis
   3933..4793    -  CDS            AmpR: β-lactamase; bla; confers resistance to ampicillin, carbenicillin, and related antibiotics
   4794..4886    -  promoter       AmpR promoter: bla
   4967..5555    +  rep_origin     ori: high-copy-number ColE1/pMB1/pBR322/pUC origin of replication
   5741..5880    -  misc_feature   bom: basis of mobility region from pBR322
   5982..6173    -  CDS            rop: Rop protein, which maintains plasmids at low copy number; rop
   6190..6570    +  CDS            YPB1_ECOLX: Protein predicted: Swiss-Prot protein existence level 4. From Escherichia coli.
   6632..6696    -  CDS            TcR (fragment): tetracycline efflux protein; tet; confers resistance to tetracycline
   6711..6732    -  protein_bind   CAP binding site: CAP binding activates transcription in the presence of cAMP. E. coli catabolite activator protein
   6745..7827    -  CDS            lacI: lac repressor; lacI; The lac repressor binds to the lac operator to inhibit transcription in E. coli. This inhibition can be relieved by adding lactose or isopropyl-β-D-thiogalactopyranoside (IPTG).
   7828..7905    -  promoter       lacI promoter: lacI
   7913..273     -  CDS            TcR (fragment) (across the origin): tetracycline efflux protein; tet; confers resistance to tetracycline
>Addgene plasmid #226123 | pAM285 | addgene full sequence | sequence record 446595 | Addgene NGS Result
TCTCCCTTATGCGACTCCTGCATTAGGAAGCAGCCCAGTAGTAGGTTGAGGCCGTTGAGCACCGCCGCCG
CAAGGAATGGTGCATGCAAGGAGATGGCGCCCAACAGTCCCCCGGCCACGGGGCCTGCCACCATACCCAC
GCCGAAACAAGCGCTCATGAGCCCGAAGTGGCGAGCCCGATCTTCCCCATCGGTGATGTCGGCGATATAG
GCGCCAGCAACCGCACCTGTGGCGCCGGTGATGCCGGCCACGATGCGTCCGGCGTAGAGGATCGAGATCG
ATCTCGATCCCGCGAAATTAATACGACTCACTATAGGGGAATTGTGAGCGGATAACAATTCCCCTCTAGA
AATAATTTTGTTTAACTTTAAGAAGGAGATATACCATGGGCAGCAGCCATCACCATCATCACCACAGCCA
GGATCCGCTGGAAGTTCTGTTCCAGGGGCCCATGGGTGAAGAACATAAACCACTTTTGGACGCCTCGGGT
GTCGACCCTCGTGAGGAGGATAAAACCGCCACCGCCATTTTAAGAAGAAAGAAGAAGGACAACATGCTTT
TGGTGGACGATGCTATCAATGATGACAATTCTGTCATTGCTATTAATTCTAACACCATGGACAAATTGGA
ATTGTTCCGTGGTGACACCGTTCTCGTTAAGGGCAAGAAGAGAAAAGATACTGTCTTAATTGTGTTGATC
GATGACGAATTAGAAGACGGAGCATGCAGGATAAACCGTGTAGTTCGTAACAATTTACGTATTAGGCTGG
GTGATTTAGTTACAATTCATCCTTGCCCCGATATCAAATACGCTACTAGAATTTCTGTGTTACCAATTGC
TGATACGATCGAAGGTATAACTGGTAATCTTTTCGATGTTTTTTTGAAGCCTTATTTTGTGGAAGCCTAC
AGACCAGTGAGGAAAGGCGACCATTTTGTTGTCAGAGGCGGTATGAGACAAGTCGAATTCAAGGTTGTGG
ATGTCGAACCTGAAGAATATGCCGTCGTTGCTCAGGATACTATTATTCACTGGGAAGGTGAGCCAATCAA
CAGGGAAGATGAAGAAAATAATATGAATGAGGTGGGTTACGATGATATTGGTGGTTGTCGTAAGCAAATG
GCTCAAATTAGGGAAATGGTTGAACTACCATTGAGACATCCTCAGTTGTTCAAGGCTATCGGTATCAAGC
CACCAAGAGGTGTTTTGATGTATGGTCCCCCTGGTACTGGTAAAACCTTGATGGCAAGAGCTGTTGCTAA
TGAGACCGGTGCCTTTTTTTTCTTAATTAATGGTCCAGAAGTCATGTCAAAAATGGCTGGTGAATCAGAG
TCTAACTTAAGAAAGGCCTTTGAAGAAGCCGAAAAGAACGCTCCAGCCATCATTTTTATCGATGAAATCG
ATTCTATAGCTCCAAAGAGAGACAAGACTAATGGTGAAGTTGAGAGAAGAGTTGTCTCTCAATTGTTAAC
TTTAATGGATGGTATGAAGGCAAGATCTAATGTTGTTGTCATTGCTGCTACCAATAGACCAAATTCGATT
GATCCCGCTTTAAGAAGATTTGGTAGATTCGATCGTGAAGTCGACATTGGTATCCCAGATGCTACAGGTA
GACTTGAAGTTCTACGTATTCACACCAAGAACATGAAGTTGGCTGATGATGTTGATTTGGAAGCATTGGC
TGCTGAAACACACGGTTACGTGGGTGCTGATATTGCCTCTTTGTGTTCTGAAGCTGCCATGCAACAGATC
CGTGAAAAAATGGACTTGATAGATTTAGATGAAGATGAAATTGATGCAGAGGTGCTCGATTCTTTAGGAG
TCACCATGGACAACTTCAGATTCGCATTGGGCAATTCAAACCCATCTGCATTGCGTGAAACCGTTGTTGA
AAGTGTCAATGTTACTTGGGATGACGTTGGTGGCCTAGATGAAATCAAGGAGGAATTGAAGGAAACTGTA
GAATACCCAGTCTTACATCCAGACCAATACACAAAGTTTGGGTTATCACCATCAAAGGGTGTGTTGTTCT
ACGGTCCACCAGGTACAGGTAAAACTTTGTTAGCAAAAGCTGTAGCTACTGAGGTTTCTGCCAACTTTAT
CTCAGTCAAAGGTCCAGAATTATTGAGTATGGCTGCAGGTGAATCGGAATCTAACATCCGTGATATTTTT
GATAAGGCAAGAGCAGCTGCACCAACCGTCGTTTTTCTAGATGAATTAGACTCCATTGCCAAGGCAAGAG
GTGGTTCCTTGGGTGATGCTGGTGGTGCTTCGGATAGAGTCGTCAACCAACTATTAACAGAAATGGATGG
TATGAATGCTAAGAAAAATGTGTTCGTGATTGGTGCCACCAATAGGCCAGATCAAATTGATCCTGCTATT
TTAAGACCTGGCAGATTGGATCAATTAATTTATGTTCCATTGCCAGATGAAAACGCTAGATTATCTATTC
TAAATGCTCAATTAAGGAAAACACCACTAGAACCAGGGCTAGAGTTAACTGCGATTGCCAAGGCCACTCA
AGGTTTCTCTGGTGCTGATTTACTCTATATTGTGCAGAGGGCTGCTAAATACGCTATCAAGGATTCTATC
GAAGCTCACAGACAACACGAAGCTGAAAAGGAAGTGAAAGTAGAAGGTGAAGACGTGGAAATGACAGATG
AGGGAGCAAAGGCTGAACAAGAACCAGAAGTAGATCCTGTTCCATATATTACAAAGGAGCATTTCGCAGA
AGCTATGAAGACCGCTAAACGTTCTGTTTCAGATGCTGAATTGCGTCGTTATGAAGCATACTCACAGCAA
ATGAAAGCATCTAGAGGTCAATTCAGTAATTTCAACTTTAATGACGCTCCATTAGGTACTACGGCTACGG
ACAATGCTAACAGTAATAATAGTGCTCCAAGTGGAGCAGGTGCTGCATTTGGTTCTAATGCGGAGGAAGA
TGATGATTTGTATAGTTAGAAGCTTGCGGCCGCATAATGCTTAAGTCGAACAGAAAGTAATCGTATTGTA
CACGGCCGCATAATCGAAATTAATACGACTCACTATAGGGGAATTGTGAGCGGATAACAATTCCCCATCT
TAGTATATTAGTTAAGTATAAGAAGGAGATATACATATGGCAGATCTCAATTGGATATCGGCCGGCCACG
CGATCGCTGACGTCGGTACCCTCGAGTCTGGTAAAGAAACCGCTGCTGCGAAATTTGAACGCCAGCACAT
GGACTCGTCTACTAGCGCAGCTTAATTAACCTAGGCTGCTGCCACCGCTGAGCAATAACTAGCATAACCC
CTTGGGGCCTCTAAACGGGTCTTGAGGGGTTTTTTGCTGAAAGGAGGAACTATATCCGGATTGGCGAATG
GG
[124 nt withheld, positions 3363-3486]
C
[91 nt withheld, positions 3488-3578]
A
[49 nt withheld, positions 3580-3628]
CCTTTGACGTTGGAGTCCACGTTCTTT
[37 nt withheld, positions 3656-3692]
ACCCTATCTCGGTCTATTCTTTTGATTTATAAGGGATTTTGCCGATTTCGGCCTATTGGTTAAAAAATGA
GCTGATTTAACAAAAATTTAACGCGAATTTTAACAAAATATTAACGTTTACAATTTCTGGCGGCACGATG
GCATGAGATTATCAAAAAGGATCTTCACCTAGATCCTTTTAAATTAAAAATGAAGTTTTAAATCAATCTA
AAGTATATATGAGTAAACTTGGTCTGACAGTTACCAATGCTTAATCAGTGAGGCACCTATCTCAGCGATC
TGTCTATTTCGTTCATCCATAGTTGCCTGACTCCCCGTCGTGTAGATAACTACGATACGGGAGGGCTTAC
CATCTGGCCCCAGTGCTGCAATGATACCGCGAGACCCACGCTCACCGGCTCCAGATTTATCAGCAATAAA
CCAGCCAGCCGGAAGGGCCGAGCGCAGAAGTGGTCCTGCAACTTTATCCGCCTCCATCCAGTCTATTAAT
TGTTGCCGGGAAGCTAGAGTAAGTAGTTCGCCAGTTAATAGTTTGCGCAACGTTGTTGCCATTGCTACAG
GCATCGTGGTGTCACGCTCGTCGTTTGGTATGGCTTCATTCAGCTCCGGTTCCCAACGATCAAGGCGAGT
TACATGATCCCCCATGTTGTGCAAAAAAGCGGTTAGCTCCTTCGGTCCTCCGATCGTTGTCAGAAGTAAG
TTGGCCGCAGTGTTATCACTCATGGTTATGGCAGCACTGCATAATTCTCTTACTGTCATGCCATCCGTAA
GATGCTTTTCTGTGACTGGTGAGTACTCAACCAAGTCATTCTGAGAATAGTGTATGCGGCGACCGAGTTG
CTCTTGCCCGGCGTCAATACGGGATAATACCGCGCCACATAGCAGAACTTTAAAAGTGCTCATCATTGGA
AAACGTTCTTCGGGGCGAAAACTCTCAAGGATCTTACCGCTGTTGAGATCCAGTTCGATGTAACCCACTC
GTGCACCCAACTGATCTTCAGCATCTTTTACTTTCACCAGCGTTTCTGGGTGAGCAAAAACAGGAAGGCA
AAATGCCGCAAAAAAGGGAATAAGGGCGACACGGAAATGTTGAATACTCATACTCTTCCTTTTTCAATCA
TGATTGAAGCATTTATCAGGGTTATTGTCTCATGAGCGGATACATATTTGAATGTATTTAGAAAAATAAA
CAAATAGGTCATGACCAAAATCCCTTAACGTGAGTTTTCGTTCCACTGAGCGTCAGACCCCGTAGAAAAG
ATCAAAGGATCTTCTTGAGATCCTTTTTTTCTGCGCGTAATCTGCTGCTTGCAAACAAAAAAACCACCGC
TACCAGCGGTGGTTTGTTTGCCGGATCAAGAGCTACCAACTCTTTTTCCGAAGGTAACTGGCTTCAGCAG
AGCGCAGATACCAAATACTGTCCTTCTAGTGTAGCCGTAGTTAGGCCACCACTTCAAGAACTCTGTAGCA
CCGCCTACATACCTCGCTCTGCTAATCCTGTTACCAGTGGCTGCTGCCAGTGGCGATAAGTCGTGTCTTA
CCGGGTTGGACTCAAGACGATAGTTACCGGATAAGGCGCAGCGGTCGGGCTGAACGGGGGGTTCGTGCAC
ACAGCCCAGCTTGGAGCGAACGACCTACACCGAACTGAGATACCTACAGCGTGAGCTATGAGAAAGCGCC
ACGCTTCCCGAAGGGAGAAAGGCGGACAGGTATCCGGTAAGCGGCAGGGTCGGAACAGGAGAGCGCACGA
GGGAGCTTCCAGGGGGAAACGCCTGGTATCTTTATAGTCCTGTCGGGTTTCGCCACCTCTGACTTGAGCG
TCGATTTTTGTGATGCTCGTCAGGGGGGCGGAGCCTATGGAAAAACGCCAGCAACGCGGCCTTTTTACGG
TTCCTGGCCTTTTGCTGGCCTTTTGCTCACATGTTCTTTCCTGCGTTATCCCCTGATTCTGTGGATAACC
GTATTACCGCCTTTGAGTGAGCTGATACCGCTCGCCGCAGCCGAACGACCGAGCGCAGCGAGTCAGTGAG
CGAGGAAGCGGAAGAGCGCCTGATGCGGTATTTTCTCCTTACGCATCTGTGCGGTATTTCACACCGCAAT
GGTGCACTCTCAGTACAATCTGCTCTGATGCCGCATAGTTAAGCCAGTATACACTCCGCTATCGCTACGT
GACTGGGTCATGGCTGCGCCCCGACACCCGCCAACACCCGCTGACGCGCCCTGACGGGCTTGTCTGCTCC
CGGCATCCGCTTACAGACAAGCTGTGACCGTCTCCGGGAGCTGCATGTGTCAGAGGTTTTCACCGTCATC
ACCGAAACGCGCGAGGCAGCTGCGGTAAAGCTCATCAGCGTGGTCGTGAAGCGATTCACAGATGTCTGCC
TGTTCATCCGCGTCCAGCTCGTTGAGTTTCTCCAGAAGCGTTAATGTCTGGCTTCTGATAAAGCGGGCCA
TGTTAAGGGCGGTTTTTTCCTGTTTGGTCACTGATGCCTCCGTGTAAGGGGGATTTCTGTTCATGGGGGT
AATGATACCGATGAAACGAGAGAGGATGCTCACGATACGGGTTACTGATGATGAACATGCCCGGTTACTG
GAACGTTGTGAGGGTAAACAACTGGCGGTATGGATGCGGCGGGACCAGAGAAAAATCACTCAGGGTCAAT
GCCAGCGCTTCGTTAATACAGATGTAGGTGTTCCACAGGGTAGCCAGCAGCATCCTGCGATGCAGATCCG
GAACATAATGGTGCAGGGCGCTGACTTCCGCGTTTCCAGACTTTACGAAACACGGAAACCGAAGACCATT
CATGTTGTTGCTCAGGTCGCAGACGTTTTGCAGCAGCAGTCGCTTCACGTTCGCTCGCGTATCGGTGATT
CATTCTGCTAACCAGTAAGGCAACCCCGCCAGCCTAGCCGGGTCCTCAACGACAGGAGCACGATCATGCT
AGTCATGCCCCGCGCCCACCGGAAGGAGCTGACTGGGTTGAAGGCTCTCAAGGGCATCGGTCGAGATCCC
GGTGCCTAATGAGTGAGCTAACTTACATTAATTGCGTTGCGCTCACTGCCCGCTTTCCAGTCGGGAAACC
TGTCGTGCCAGCTGCATTAATGAATCGGCCAACGCGCGGGGAGAGGCGGTTTGCGTATTGGGCGCCAGGG
TGGTTTTTCTTTTCACCAGTGAGACGGGCAACAGCTGATTGCCCTTCACCGCCTGGCCCTGAGAGAGTTG
CAGCAAGCGGTCCACGCTGGTTTGCCCCAGCAGGCGAAAATCCTGTTTGATGGTGGTTAACGGCGGGATA
TAACATGAGCTGTCTTCGGTATCGTCGTATCCCACTACCGAGATGTCCGCACCAACGCGCAGCCCGGACT
CGGTAATGGCGCGCATTGCGCCCAGCGCCATCTGATCGTTGGCAACCAGCATCGCAGTGGGAACGATGCC
CTCATTCAGCATTTGCATGGTTTGTTGAAAACCGGACATGGCACTCCAGTCGCCTTCCCGTTCCGCTATC
GGCTGAATTTGATTGCGAGTGAGATATTTATGCCAGCCAGCCAGACGCAGACGCGCCGAGACAGAACTTA
ATGGGCCCGCTAACAGCGCGATTTGCTGGTGACCCAATGCGACCAGATGCTCCACGCCCAGTCGCGTACC
GTCTTCATGGGAGAAAATAATACTGTTGATGGGTGTCTGGTCAGAGACATCAAGAAATAACGCCGGAACA
TTAGTGCAGGCAGCTTCCACAGCAATGGCATCCTGGTCATCCAGCGGATAGTTAATGATCAGCCCACTGA
CGCGTTGCGCGAGAAGATTGTGCACCGCCGCTTTACAGGCTTCGACGCCGCTTCGTTCTACCATCGACAC
CACCACGCTGGCACCCAGTTGATCGGCGCGAGATTTAATCGCCGCGACAATTTGCGACGGCGCGTGCAGG
GCCAGACTGGAGGTGGCAACGCCAATCAGCAACGACTGTTTGCCCGCCAGTTGTTGTGCCACGCGGTTGG
GAATGTAATTCAGCTCCGCCATCGCCGCTTCCACTTTTTCCCGCGTTTTCGCAGAAACGTGGCTGGCCTG
GTTCACCACGCGGGAAACGGTCTGATAAGAGACACCGGCATACTCTGCGACATCGTATAACGTTACTGGT
TTCACATTCACCACCCTGAATTGACTCTCTTCCGGGCGCTATCATGCCATACCGCGAAAGGTTTTGCGCC
ATTCGATGGTGTCCGGGATCTCGACGC
